Addgene plasmid #182179: p{3P3-dsRed::KD-RC,attB}
Purpose: fluorescent reporter gene with yeast recombination site within intron
Depositing lab: David Stern. Depositing organization: HHMI, Janelia Research Campus. Publication: Transgenic tools for targeted chromosome rearrangements allow construction of balancer chromosomes in non-melanogaster Drosophila species. Stern DL. G3 (Bethesda). 2022 Feb 10. pii: 6526388. doi: 10.1093/g3journal/jkac030. PubMed 35143616.
Backbone
  Vector backbone: pBluescript II KS
  Vector type: Insect Expression
Growth in bacteria
  Bacterial resistance: Ampicillin, 100 μg/mL
  Growth temperature: 37°C
  Growth strain: DH5alpha
  Copy number: High Copy
Gene/Insert
  Gene/Insert name: DsRed
  Species: Other
  Cloning method: Gateway Cloning
Terms and licenses: Academic/Nonprofit Terms; Industry Terms: Not Available to Industry
Depositor comments: Please visit https://www.biorxiv.org/content/10.1101/2021.11.18.469106v1.full for bioRxiv preprint.
How to cite: p{3P3-dsRed::KD-RC,attB} was a gift from David Stern (Addgene plasmid # 182179 ; http://n2t.net/addgene:182179 ; RRID:Addgene_182179)
