[The description below was written by a language model from this plasmid's Addgene catalogue record and pLannotate feature annotations shown in this document.]
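Description:
p{3P3-dsRed::KD-RC,attB} is a 5.6 kb insect-expression plasmid built on pBluescript II KS. It is maintained in E. coli through the high-copy ColE1/pUC origin and selected with ampicillin via the β-lactamase gene. The usual pBluescript elements remain: an f1 origin, lacZα and lac promoter/operator remnants, and flanking T7 and T3 promoters.

The payload is a DsRed fluorescent reporter whose coding sequence is interrupted by an intron. In the feature table this appears as two Discosoma-derived red fluorescent protein fragments (automatically labelled mPlum and sfCherry3C by homology, most likely the two halves of DsRed). They are separated by sequence matching the Drosophila white gene, which apparently supplies the intron. Inside that intron lie Gateway attB2 and attB1 sites, consistent with the recorded Gateway cloning method. They flank a short segment where, judging by the plasmid name and stated purpose, the yeast recombinase target site (KD, apparently in reverse-complement orientation) was inserted. That site itself is not annotated. A fragment of the Drosophila hsp70 promoter sits upstream of the reporter. The name indicates a 3xP3 eye-specific enhancer paired with this basal promoter, although 3xP3 is also not called in the table. Downstream are a loxP fragment and a φC31 attB site, which allows integrase-mediated insertion into attP landing sites in fly genomes.

According to the associated publication title, the plasmid belongs to a toolkit for targeted chromosome rearrangements and balancer chromosome construction in non-melanogaster Drosophila species. A plausible reading is that recombination between intronic sites at two loci joins or splits reporter halves, so rearrangements can be scored by fluorescence, but the record does not describe this scheme.
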