Features (pLannotate 1.2.2; 22 found; start..end, strand, type, name):
    179..1039    -  CDS            AmpR: β-lactamase; bla; confers resistance to ampicillin, carbenicillin, and related antibiotics
   1040..1144    -  promoter       AmpR promoter: bla
   1171..1599    +  rep_origin     f1 ori (sequence partly withheld): f1 bacteriophage origin of replication; arrow indicates direction of (+) strand synthesis
   1630..1785    -  CDS            lacZα (fragment): LacZα fragment of β-galactosidase; lacZ fragment
   1793..1811    +  promoter       T7 promoter: promoter for bacteriophage T7 RNA polymerase
   1820..1867    +  misc_feature   MCS (fragment): pBluescript multiple cloning site
   1948..2070    +  promoter       hsp70 promoter (fragment): Drosophila melanogaster hsp70Bb promoter
   2118..2246    +  CDS            mPlum (fragment): mPlum is a basic (constitutively fluorescent) red fluorescent protein published in 2004, derived from Discosoma sp.. It has low acid sensitivity.
   2241..2352    +  CDS            mini-white (fragment): Drosophila white gene eye color pigment; white; This is a modified version of the white gene lacking part of the first intron.
   2364..2388    +  protein_bind   attB2: mutant version of attB; recombination site for the Gateway® BP reaction BP Clonase™
   2486..2510    -  protein_bind   attB1: mutant version of attB; recombination site for the Gateway® BP reaction BP Clonase™
   2538..2823    +  CDS            mini-white (fragment): Drosophila white gene eye color pigment; white; This is a modified version of the white gene lacking part of the first intron.
   2817..3344    +  CDS            sfCherry3C (fragment): sfCherry3C is a basic (constitutively fluorescent) fluorescent protein published in 2019, derived from Discosoma sp.. It is reported to be a monomer.
   4204..4235    -  protein_bind   loxP (fragment): Cre-mediated recombination occurs in the 8-bp core sequence (GCATACAT). Cre recombinase
   4236..4256    +  misc_feature   MCS (fragment): pBluescript multiple cloning site
   4278..4347    +  protein_bind   attB: attB site for the φC31 integrase (Groth et al., 2000) phage φC31 integrase
   4566..4584    -  promoter       T3 promoter: promoter for bacteriophage T3 RNA polymerase
   4629..4645    -  protein_bind   lac operator: The lac repressor binds to the lac operator to inhibit transcription in E. coli. This inhibition can be relieved by adding lactose or isopropyl-β-D-thiogalactopyranoside (IPTG). lac repressor encoded by lacI
   4653..4683    -  promoter       lac promoter: promoter for the E. coli lac operon
   4698..4719    -  protein_bind   CAP binding site: CAP binding activates transcription in the presence of cAMP. E. coli catabolite activator protein
   4732..4824    -  CDS            lacI (fragment): lac repressor; lacI; The lac repressor binds to the lac operator to inhibit transcription in E. coli. This inhibition can be relieved by adding lactose or isopropyl-β-D-thiogalactopyranoside (IPTG).
   5007..8       -  rep_origin     ori (across the origin): high-copy-number ColE1/pMB1/pBR322/pUC origin of replication
>Addgene plasmid #182179 | p{3P3-dsRed::KD-RC,attB} | addgene full sequence | sequence record 357768 | Addgene NGS Result
GATCTCAAGAAGATCCTTTGATCTTTTCTACGGGGTCTGACGCTCAGTGGAACGAAAACTCACGTTAAGG
GATTTTGGTCATGAGATTATCAAAAAGGATCTTCACCTAGATCCTTTTAAATTAAAAATGAAGTTTTAAA
TCAATCTAAAGTATATATGAGTAAACTTGGTCTGACAGTTACCAATGCTTAATCAGTGAGGCACCTATCT
CAGCGATCTGTCTATTTCGTTCATCCATAGTTGCCTGACTCCCCGTCGTGTAGATAACTACGATACGGGA
GGGCTTACCATCTGGCCCCAGTGCTGCAATGATACCGCGAGACCCACGCTCACCGGCTCCAGATTTATCA
GCAATAAACCAGCCAGCCGGAAGGGCCGAGCGCAGAAGTGGTCCTGCAACTTTATCCGCCTCCATCCAGT
CTATTAATTGTTGCCGGGAAGCTAGAGTAAGTAGTTCGCCAGTTAATAGTTTGCGCAACGTTGTTGCCAT
TGCTACAGGCATCGTGGTGTCACGCTCGTCGTTTGGTATGGCTTCATTCAGCTCCGGTTCCCAACGATCA
AGGCGAGTTACATGATCCCCCATGTTGTGCAAAAAAGCGGTTAGCTCCTTCGGTCCTCCGATCGTTGTCA
GAAGTAAGTTGGCCGCAGTGTTATCACTCATGGTTATGGCAGCACTGCATAATTCTCTTACTGTCATGCC
ATCCGTAAGATGCTTTTCTGTGACTGGTGAGTACTCAACCAAGTCATTCTGAGAATAGTGTATGCGGCGA
CCGAGTTGCTCTTGCCCGGCGTCAATACGGGATAATACCGCGCCACATAGCAGAACTTTAAAAGTGCTCA
TCATTGGAAAACGTTCTTCGGGGCGAAAACTCTCAAGGATCTTACCGCTGTTGAGATCCAGTTCGATGTA
ACCCACTCGTGCACCCAACTGATCTTCAGCATCTTTTACTTTCACCAGCGTTTCTGGGTGAGCAAAAACA
GGAAGGCAAAATGCCGCAAAAAAGGGAATAAGGGCGACACGGAAATGTTGAATACTCATACTCTTCCTTT
TTCAATATTATTGAAGCATTTATCAGGGTTATTGTCTCATGAGCGGATACATATTTGAATGTATTTAGAA
AAATAAACAAATAGGGGTTCCGCGCACATTTCCCCGAAAAGTGCCACCTG
[124 nt withheld, positions 1171-1294]
C
[91 nt withheld, positions 1296-1386]
A
[49 nt withheld, positions 1388-1436]
CCTTTGACGTTGGAGTCCACGTTCTTT
[37 nt withheld, positions 1464-1500]
ACCCTATCTCGGTCTATTCTTTTGATTTATAAGGGATTTTGCCGATTTCGGCCTATTGGTTAAAAAATGA
GCTGATTTAACAAAAATTTAACGCGAATTTTAACAAAATATTAACGCTTACAATTTCCATTCGCCATTCA
GGCTGCGCAACTGTTGGGAAGGGCGATCGGTGCGGGCCTCTTCGCTATTACGCCAGCTGGCGAAAGGGGG
ATGTGCTGCAAGGCGATTAAGTTGGGTAACGCCAGGGTTTTCCCAGTCACGACGTTGTAAAACGACGGCC
AGTGAGCGCGCGTAATACGACTCACTATAGGGCGAATTGGAGCTCCACCGCGGTGGCGGCCGCTCTAGAA
CTAGTGGATCCCCCGGGGATCTAATTCAATTAGAGACTAATTCAATTAGAGCTAATTCAATTAGGATCCA
AGCTTATCGATTTCGAACCCTCGACCGCCGGAGTATAAATAGAGGCGCTTCGTCTACGGAGCGACAATTC
AATTCAAACAAGCAAAGTGAACACGTCGCTAAGCGAAAGCTAAGCAAATAAACAAGCGCAGCTGAACAAG
CTAAACAATCGGGCGGCCGCACTAGAGCCGGTCGCCACCATGAGGTCTTCCAAGAATGTTATCAAGGAGT
TCATGAGGTTTAAGGTTCGCATGGAAGGAACGGTCAATGGGCACGAGTTTGAAATAGAAGGCGAAGGAGA
GGGGAGGCCATACGAAGGCCACAATACCGTAAAGCTTAAGGTGAGTAGTACATGTGCATACATCTTAAGT
TCACTTGATCTATAGGAACTGCGATTGCAACATCAAATTGTCTGCGGCGTGAGAACTGCGACCCACAAAA
ATCCCAAACCGCGGCCGTTTATCACCACTTTGTACAAGAAAGCTGGGTCGGCGCGCCCACCCTTAAACGA
TATCAGACATTTGTCTGATAATGCTTCATTATCAGACAAATGTCTGATATCGTTTGGTGAAGGGGGCGGC
CGCGGAGCCTGCTTTTTTGTACAAACTTGTGATAAACGAATTCTTGAAGACGAAAGGGCACAAACAAATA
GTGACACGAAACAGATTATTCTGGTAGCTGTTCTCGCTATATAAGACAATTTTTGAGATCATATCATGAT
CAAGACATCTAAAGGCATTCATTTTCGACTATATTCTTTTTTACAAAAAATATAACAACCAGATATTTTA
AGCTGATCCTAGATGCACAAAAAATAAATAAAAGTATAAACCTACTTCGTAGGATACTTCGGGGTACTTT
TTGTTCGGGGTTAGATGAGCATAACGCTTGTAGTTGATATTTGAGATCCCCTATCATTGCAGGTAACCAA
GGGGGGACCTTTGCCATTTGCTTGGGATATTTTGTCACCACAATTTCAGTATGGAAGCAAGGTATATGTC
AAGCACCCTGCCGACATACCAGACTATAAAAAGCTGTCATTTCCTGAAGGATTTAAATGGGAAAGGGTCA
TGAACTTTGAAGACGGTGGCGTCGTTACTGTAACCCAGGATTCCAGTTTGCAGGATGGCTGTTTCATCTA
CAAGGTCAAGTTCATTGGCGTGAACTTTCCTTCCGATGGACCTGTTATGCAAAAGAAGACAATGGGCTGG
GAAGCCAGCACTGAGCGTTTGTATCCTCGTGATGGCGTGTTGAAAGGAGAGATTCATAAGGCTCTGAAGC
TGAAAGACGGTGGTCATTACCTAGTTGAATTCAAAAGTATTTACATGGCAAAGAAGCCTGTGCAGCTACC
AGGGTACTACTATGTTGACTCCAAACTGGATATAACAAGCCACAACGAAGACTATACAATCGTTGAGCAG
TATGAAAGAACCGAGGGACGCCACCATCTGTTCCTTTAGCGGCCATCGAATTCGAGCTCGCCCACTAAGC
GTCGCGCCACTTCAACGCTCGATGGGAGCGTCATTGGTGGGCGGGGTAACCGTCGAAATCAGTGTTTACG
CTTCCAATCGCAACAAAAAATTCACTGCAACACTGAAAAGCATACGAAAACGATGAAGATTGTACGAGAA
ACCATAAAGTATTTTATCCACAAAGACACGTATAGCAGAAAAGCCAAGTTAACTCGGCGATAAGTTGTGT
ACACAAGAATAAAATCGGCCAGATTCAGTGTTGTCAGAAATAAGAAAACCCCACTATGTTTTTCTTTGCC
TTTTCTTTCTCCCAGCGATCATTCATTTCGTGGTGAAAGAACGGGGTCATTGCACGGAGTTTCGACTGCG
GGAAAGCAGAGCTGCCGTTCACTTCGTCTATAATTAGCGCTTTCTATTTTCCCCGATTCGGGCCGCTGCT
GCGCTTTTCCGCCTGCTGTTTGTGGCAAGTGTAGCAGCAGGCTGTGCACGCAGTGTGGCATGCACTTGGC
TTTCCACCGTTGGTATCGATTCTCTGGGACGATGAGTCATTCCTTTCGGGGCCACAGCATAATCGTTGCC
AGCTCACCGAAATGGTGACTTCATTTCTTAACTGCCGTCAAGCATGCGATTGTACATACATACATATTTA
TATATGTACATATTTATGTGACTATGGTAGGTCGATATAATAGCAATCAACGCAAGCAAATGTGTCAGTC
CTGCTTACAGGAACGATTCTATTTAGTAATTTTCGTTGTATAAAGTAATTATGTATGTATGTAAGCCCCA
TAAATCTGAAACAATTAGGCAAAACCATGCGAAGCTCTCTAGTATAACTTCGTATAATGTATGCTATACG
AAGTTCTCGAGGGGGGGCCCGGTACCGTCGACGATGTAGGTCACGGTCTCGAAGCCGCGGTGCGGGTGCC
AGGGCGTGCCCTTGGGCTCCCCGGGCGCGTACTCCACCTCACCCATCTGGTCCATCATGATGAACGGGTC
GAGGTGGCGGTAGTTGATCCCGGCGAACGCGCGGCGCGCCGGGAAGCCCTCGCCCTCGAAACCGCTGGGC
GCGGTGGTCACGGTGAGCACGGGACGTGCGACGGCGTCGGCGGGTGCGGATACGCGGGGCAGCGTCAGCG
GGTTCTCGACGGTCACGGCGGGCATGTCGACACTAGTGGTACCCAGCTTTTGTTCCCTTTAGTGAGGGTT
AATTGCGCGCTTGGCGTAATCATGGTCATAGCTGTTTCCTGTGTGAAATTGTTATCCGCTCACAATTCCA
CACAACATACGAGCCGGAAGCATAAAGTGTAAAGCCTGGGGTGCCTAATGAGTGAGCTAACTCACATTAA
TTGCGTTGCGCTCACTGCCCGCTTTCCAGTCGGGAAACCTGTCGTGCCAGCTGCATTAATGAATCGGCCA
ACGCGCGGGGAGAGGCGGTTTGCGTATTGGGCGCTCTTCCGCTTCCTCGCTCACTGACTCGCTGCGCTCG
GTCGTTCGGCTGCGGCGAGCGGTATCAGCTCACTCAAAGGCGGTAATACGGTTATCCACAGAATCAGGGG
ATAACGCAGGAAAGAACATGTGAGCAAAAGGCCAGCAAAAGGCCAGGAACCGTAAAAAGGCCGCGTTGCT
GGCGTTTTTCCATAGGCTCCGCCCCCCTGACGAGCATCACAAAAATCGACGCTCAAGTCAGAGGTGGCGA
AACCCGACAGGACTATAAAGATACCAGGCGTTTCCCCCTGGAAGCTCCCTCGTGCGCTCTCCTGTTCCGA
CCCTGCCGCTTACCGGATACCTGTCCGCCTTTCTCCCTTCGGGAAGCGTGGCGCTTTCTCATAGCTCACG
CTGTAGGTATCTCAGTTCGGTGTAGGTCGTTCGCTCCAAGCTGGGCTGTGTGCACGAACCCCCCGTTCAG
CCCGACCGCTGCGCCTTATCCGGTAACTATCGTCTTGAGTCCAACCCGGTAAGACACGACTTATCGCCAC
TGGCAGCAGCCACTGGTAACAGGATTAGCAGAGCGAGGTATGTAGGCGGTGCTACAGAGTTCTTGAAGTG
GTGGCCTAACTACGGCTACACTAGAAGAACAGTATTTGGTATCTGCGCTCTGCTGAAGCCAGTTACCTTC
GGAAAAAGAGTTGGTAGCTCTTGATCCGGCAAACAAACCACCGCTGGTAGCGGTGGTTTTTTTGTTTGCA
AGCAGCAGATTACGCGCAGAAAAAAAG
